Addgene plasmid #162794: pMKO.1-shCcnb2
Purpose: Ccnb2 shRNA in pMKO.1 retroviral vector
Depositing lab: Matthew Steinhauser. Depositing organization: Brigham and Women's Hospital. Publication: Targeting nuclear receptor NR4A1-dependent adipocyte progenitor quiescence promotes metabolic adaptation to obesity. Zhang Y, Federation AJ, Kim S, O'Keefe JP, Lun M, Xiang D, Brown JD, Steinhauser ML. J Clin Invest. 2018 Nov 1;128(11):4898-4911. doi: 10.1172/JCI98353. Epub 2018 Oct 2. PubMed 30277475.
Backbone
  Vector backbone: pMKO.1 puro
  Backbone manufacturer: Addgene 8452
  Backbone size w/o insert (bp): 6340
  Total vector size (bp): 6369
  Vector type: Retroviral, RNAi
  Selectable markers: Puromycin
Growth in bacteria
  Bacterial resistance: Ampicillin, 100 μg/mL
  Growth temperature: 37°C
  Growth strain: NEB Stable
  Copy number: High Copy
Gene/Insert
  Gene/Insert name: Ccnb2 shRNA
  gRNA/shRNA sequence: TRCN0000077771: GATGTTGAACAGCACACTTTA
  Species: M. musculus (mouse)
  Entrez Gene: Ccnb2 (a.k.a. CycB2)
  Promoter: U6
  Cloning method: Restriction Enzyme; 5′ cloning site AgeI (destroyed during cloning); 3′ cloning site EcoRI (not destroyed)
  Sequencing primers: 5′ hU6; 3′ pMKO.1 Rev: GCTTGTACTCGGTCATGGTAAGC
Terms and licenses: Academic/Nonprofit Terms; Industry Terms: Not Available to Industry
How to cite: pMKO.1-shCcnb2 was a gift from Matthew Steinhauser (Addgene plasmid # 162794 ; http://n2t.net/addgene:162794 ; RRID:Addgene_162794)
