[The description below was written by a language model from this plasmid's Addgene catalogue record and the feature table of its GenBank file.]
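Description:
pMKO.1-shCcnb2 is a Moloney murine leukemia virus-based retroviral RNAi vector built on the pMKO.1 puro backbone, carrying a short hairpin RNA directed against mouse Ccnb2 (cyclin B2). In bacteria it is maintained through a high-copy ColE1/pUC-type origin and selected with ampicillin via the beta-lactamase gene. The hairpin, derived from a TRC library target sequence, was inserted by restriction cloning between AgeI (destroyed in the process) and EcoRI immediately downstream of a human U6 promoter, an RNA polymerase III promoter suited to producing small, defined transcripts that the cell processes into siRNA. The shRNA itself is not annotated as a feature in the table, but the gap between the U6 promoter and the following SV40 promoter corresponds to its expected position.

The viral genome is arranged as a self-inactivating design. A CMV enhancer/promoter fused to a truncated 5' LTR drives the genomic transcript in packaging cells, followed by the MMLV Psi packaging signal and a truncated gag segment lacking its start codon, which supports efficient encapsidation. Downstream lie the U6-shRNA cassette and an SV40 early promoter driving puromycin N-acetyltransferase, ending in a U3-deleted 3' LTR, so that after integration LTR promoter activity is lost and expression depends on the internal promoters. A second SV40 promoter/origin sits outside the viral region in the plasmid backbone. The construct is used to generate retrovirus for stable, puromycin-selectable knockdown of Ccnb2 in mouse cells; the associated publication concerns adipocyte progenitor quiescence. The catalogue lists a total size of 6369 bp, whereas the held sequence record is 6579 bp, a discrepancy the record does not explain.
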