LOCUS       Exported 6579 bp ds-DNA circular SYN 13-MAY-2021
DEFINITION  Ccnb2 shRNA in pMKO.1 retroviral vector.
ACCESSION   .
VERSION     .
KEYWORDS    pMKO.1-shCcnb2
SOURCE      synthetic DNA construct
  ORGANISM  synthetic DNA construct
REFERENCE   1 (bases 1 to 6579)
  AUTHORS   Zhang Y, Federation AJ, Kim S, O'Keefe JP, Lun M, Xiang D, Brown JD,
            Steinhauser ML
  TITLE     Targeting nuclear receptor NR4A1-dependent adipocyte progenitor
            quiescence promotes metabolic adaptation to obesity.
  JOURNAL   J Clin Invest. 2018 Nov 1;128(11):4898-4911. doi: 10.1172/JCI98353.
            Epub 2018 Oct 2.
  PUBMED    30277475
REFERENCE   2 (bases 1 to 6579)
  AUTHORS   .
  TITLE     Direct Submission
  JOURNAL   Exported May 13, 2021 from SnapGene Server 1.1.58
            http://www.snapgene.com
FEATURES             Location/Qualifiers
     source          1..6579
                     /organism="synthetic DNA construct"
                     /mol_type="other DNA"
     promoter        1..241
                     /label=U6 promoter
                     /note="RNA polymerase III promoter for human U6 snRNA"
     primer_bind     1..21
                     /label=hU6-F
                     /note="Human U6 promoter, forward primer"
     primer_bind     172..191
                     /label=LKO.1 5'
                     /note="Human U6 promoter, forward primer"
     promoter        339..668
                     /label=SV40 promoter
                     /note="SV40 enhancer and early promoter"
     rep_origin      519..654
                     /label=SV40 ori
                     /note="SV40 origin of replication"
     CDS             678..1277
                     /codon_start=1
                     /gene="pac from Streptomyces alboniger"
                     /product="puromycin N-acetyltransferase"
                     /label=PuroR
                     /note="confers resistance to puromycin"
                     /translation="MTEYKPTVRLATRDDVPRAVRTLAAAFADYPATRHTVDPDRHIER
                     VTELQELFLTRVGLDIGKVWVADDGAAVAVWTTPESVEAGAVFAEIGPRMAELSGSRLA
                     AQQQMEGLLAPHRPKEPAWFLATVGVSPDHQGKGLGSAVVLPGVEAAERAGVPAFLETS
                     APRNLPFYERLGFTVTADVEVPEGPRTWCMTRKPGA"
     primer_bind     complement(678..697)
                     /label=Puro-R
                     /note="Puromycin resistance gene, reverse primer. Also
                     called puro-variant-R"
     primer_bind     1174..1194
                     /label=Puro-F
                     /note="Puromycin resistance gene, forward primer"
     LTR             1473..1898
                     /label=3' LTR (Delta-U3)
                     /note="self-inactivating 3' long terminal repeat (LTR) from
                     Moloney murine leukemia virus"
     primer_bind     complement(2001..2023)
                     /label=pGEX 3'
                     /note="pGEX vectors, reverse primer"
     promoter        2164..2493
                     /label=SV40 promoter
                     /note="SV40 enhancer and early promoter"
     rep_origin      2344..2479
                     /label=SV40 ori
                     /note="SV40 origin of replication"
     primer_bind     2515..2534
                     /label=pRS-marker
                     /note="pRS vectors, use to sequence yeast selectable
                     marker"
     primer_bind     complement(2615..2632)
                     /label=L4440
                     /note="L4440 vector, forward primer"
     rep_origin      complement(2786..3374)
                     /direction=LEFT
                     /label=ori
                     /note="high-copy-number ColE1/pMB1/pBR322/pUC origin of
                     replication"
     primer_bind     complement(2866..2885)
                     /label=pBR322ori-F
                     /note="pBR322 origin, forward primer"
     CDS             complement(3545..4405)
                     /codon_start=1
                     /gene="bla"
                     /product="beta-lactamase"
                     /label=AmpR
                     /note="confers resistance to ampicillin, carbenicillin, and
                     related antibiotics"
                     /translation="MSIQHFRVALIPFFAAFCLPVFAHPETLVKVKDAEDQLGARVGYI
                     ELDLNSGKILESFRPEERFPMMSTFKVLLCGAVLSRIDAGQEQLGRRIHYSQNDLVEYS
                     PVTEKHLTDGMTVRELCSAAITMSDNTAANLLLTTIGGPKELTAFLHNMGDHVTRLDRW
                     EPELNEAIPNDERDTTMPVAMATTLRKLLTGELLTLASRQQLIDWMEADKVAGPLLRSA
                     LPAGWFIADKSGAGERGSRGIIAALGPDGKPSRIVVIYTTGSQATMDERNRQIAEIGAS
                     LIKHW"
     primer_bind     4168..4187
                     /label=Amp-R
                     /note="Ampicillin resistance gene, reverse primer"
     promoter        complement(4406..4510)
                     /gene="bla"
                     /label=AmpR promoter
     primer_bind     4788..4806
                     /label=pBRforEco
                     /note="pBR322 vectors, upsteam of EcoRI site, forward
                     primer"
     enhancer        4906..5285
                     /label=CMV enhancer
                     /note="human cytomegalovirus immediate early enhancer"
     promoter        5286..5489
                     /label=CMV promoter
                     /note="human cytomegalovirus (CMV) immediate early
                     promoter"
     primer_bind     5440..5460
                     /label=CMV-F
                     /note="Human CMV immediate early promoter, forward primer"
     LTR             5490..5665
                     /label=5' LTR (truncated)
                     /note="truncated long terminal repeat from Moloney murine
                     sarcoma virus"
     misc_feature    5728..5927
                     /label=MMLV Psi
                     /note="packaging signal of Moloney murine leukemia virus
                     (MMLV)"
     CDS             6128..6544
                     /label=gag (truncated)
                     /note="truncated Moloney murine leukemia virus (MMLV) gag
                     gene lacking the start codon"
     primer_bind     6474..6496
                     /label=pLXSN 5'
                     /note="Murine stem cell virus, forward primer. Also called
                     MSCV"
     primer_bind     6512..6528
                     /label=pBABE 5'
                     /note="Psi packaging signal, forward primer for pBABE
                     vectors"
ORIGIN
        1 gagggcctat ttcccatgat tccttcatat ttgcatatac gatacaaggc tgttagagag
       61 ataattagaa ttaatttgac tgtaaacaca aagatattag tacaaaatac gtgacgtaga
      121 aagtaataat ttcttgggta gtttgcagtt ttaaaattat gttttaaaat ggactatcat
      181 atgcttaccg taacttgaaa gtatttcgat ttcttggctt tatatatctt gtggaaagga
      241 cgaaacaccg ggatgttgaa cagcacactt tactcgagta aagtgtgctg ttcaacatct
      301 ttttgaattc gccagcacag tggtcgaccc tgtggaatgt gtgtcagtta gggtgtggaa
      361 agtccccagg cttcccagca ggcagaagta tgcaaagcat gcatctcaat tagtcagcaa
      421 ccaggtgtgg aaagtcccca ggctccccag caggcagaag tatgcaaagc atgcatctca
      481 attagtcagc aaccatagtc ccgcccctaa ctccgcccat cccgccccta actccgccca
      541 gttccgccca ttctccgccc catggctgac taattttttt tatttatgca gaggccgagg
      601 ccgcctcggc ctctgagcta ttccagaagt agtgaggagg cttttttgga ggcctaggct
      661 tttgcaaaaa gcttaccatg accgagtaca agcccacggt gcgcctcgcc acccgcgacg
      721 acgtccccag ggccgtacgc accctcgccg ccgcgttcgc cgactacccc gccacgcgcc
      781 acaccgtcga tccggaccgc cacatcgagc gggtcaccga gctgcaagaa ctcttcctca
      841 cgcgcgtcgg gctcgacatc ggcaaggtgt gggtcgcgga cgacggcgcc gcggtggcgg
      901 tctggaccac gccggagagc gtcgaagcgg gggcggtgtt cgccgagatc ggcccgcgca
      961 tggccgagtt gagcggttcc cggctggccg cgcagcaaca gatggaaggc ctcctggcgc
     1021 cgcaccggcc caaggagccc gcgtggttcc tggccaccgt cggcgtctcg cccgaccacc
     1081 agggcaaggg tctgggcagc gccgtcgtgc tccccggagt ggaggcggcc gagcgcgccg
     1141 gggtgcccgc cttcctggag acctccgcgc cccgcaacct ccccttctac gagcggctcg
     1201 gcttcaccgt caccgccgac gtcgaggtgc ccgaaggacc gcgcacctgg tgcatgaccc
     1261 gcaagcccgg tgcctgacgc ccgccccacg acccgcagcg cccgaccgaa aggagcgcac
     1321 gaccccatgc atcgattagt ccaatttgtt aaagacagga tatcagtggt ccaggctcta
     1381 gttttgactc aacaatatca ccagctgaag cctatagagt acgagccata gataaaataa
     1441 aagattttat ttagtctcca gaaaaagggg ggaatgaaag accccacctg taggtttggc
     1501 aagctagctt aagtaacgcc attttgcaag gcatggaaaa atacataact gagaatagag
     1561 aagttcagat caaggtcagg aacagatgga acagggtcga ccctagagaa ccatcagatg
     1621 tttccagggt gccccaagga cctgaaatga ccctgtgcct tatttgaact aaccaatcag
     1681 ttcgcttctc gcttctgttc gcgcgcttct gctccccgag ctcaataaaa gagcccacaa
     1741 cccctcactc ggggcgccag tcctccgatt gactgagtcg cccgggtacc cgtgtatcca
     1801 ataaaccctc ttgcagttgc atccgacttg tggtctcgct gttccttggg agggtctcct
     1861 ctgagtgatt gactacccgt cagcgggggt ctttcatttg ggggctcgtc cgggatcggg
     1921 agacccctgc ccagggacca ccgacccacc accgggaggt aagctggctg cctcgcgcgt
     1981 ttcggtgatg acggtgaaaa cctctgacac atgcagctcc cggagacggt cacagcttgt
     2041 ctgtaagcgg atgccgggag cagacaagcc cgtcagggcg cgtcagcggg tgttggcggg
     2101 tgtcggggcg cagccatgac ccagtcacgt agcgatagcg gagtgtagat ccggctgtgg
     2161 aatgtgtgtc agttagggtg tggaaagtcc ccaggctccc cagcaggcag aagtatgcaa
     2221 agcatgcatc tcaattagtc agcaaccagg tgtggaaagt ccccaggctc cccagcaggc
     2281 agaagtatgc aaagcatgca tctcaattag tcagcaacca tagtcccgcc cctaactccg
     2341 cccatcccgc ccctaactcc gcccagttcc gcccattctc cgccccatgg ctgactaatt
     2401 ttttttattt atgcagaggc cgaggccgcc tcggcctctg agctattcca gaagtagtga
     2461 ggaggctttt ttggaggcct aggcttttgc aaaaagctta ctggcttaac tatgcggcat
     2521 cagagcagat tgtactgaga gtgcaccata tgcggtgtga aataccgcac agatgcgtaa
     2581 ggagaaaata ccgcatcagg cgctcttccg cttcctcgct cactgactcg ctgcgctcgg
     2641 tcgttcggct gcggcgagcg gtatcagctc actcaaaggc ggtaatacgg ttatccacag
     2701 aatcagggga taacgcagga aagaacatgt gagcaaaagg ccagcaaaag gccaggaacc
     2761 gtaaaaaggc cgcgttgctg gcgtttttcc ataggctccg cccccctgac gagcatcaca
     2821 aaaatcgacg ctcaagtcag aggtggcgaa acccgacagg actataaaga taccaggcgt
     2881 ttccccctgg aagctccctc gtgcgctctc ctgttccgac cctgccgctt accggatacc
     2941 tgtccgcctt tctcccttcg ggaagcgtgg cgctttctca tagctcacgc tgtaggtatc
     3001 tcagttcggt gtaggtcgtt cgctccaagc tgggctgtgt gcacgaaccc cccgttcagc
     3061 ccgaccgctg cgccttatcc ggtaactatc gtcttgagtc caacccggta agacacgact
     3121 tatcgccact ggcagcagcc actggtaaca ggattagcag agcgaggtat gtaggcggtg
     3181 ctacagagtt cttgaagtgg tggcctaact acggctacac tagaagaaca gtatttggta
     3241 tctgcgctct gctgaagcca gttaccttcg gaaaaagagt tggtagctct tgatccggca
     3301 aacaaaccac cgctggtagc ggtggttttt ttgtttgcaa gcagcagatt acgcgcagaa
     3361 aaaaaggatc tcaagaagat cctttgatct tttctacggg gtctgacgct cagtggaacg
     3421 aaaactcacg ttaagggatt ttggtcatga gattatcaaa aaggatcttc acctagatcc
     3481 ttttaaatta aaaatgaagt tttaaatcaa tctaaagtat atatgagtaa acttggtctg
     3541 acagttacca atgcttaatc agtgaggcac ctatctcagc gatctgtcta tttcgttcat
     3601 ccatagttgc ctgactcccc gtcgtgtaga taactacgat acgggagggc ttaccatctg
     3661 gccccagtgc tgcaatgata ccgcgagacc cacgctcacc ggctccagat ttatcagcaa
     3721 taaaccagcc agccggaagg gccgagcgca gaagtggtcc tgcaacttta tccgcctcca
     3781 tccagtctat taattgttgc cgggaagcta gagtaagtag ttcgccagtt aatagtttgc
     3841 gcaacgttgt tgccattgct acaggcatcg tggtgtcacg ctcgtcgttt ggtatggctt
     3901 cattcagctc cggttcccaa cgatcaaggc gagttacatg atcccccatg ttgtgcaaaa
     3961 aagcggttag ctccttcggt cctccgatcg ttgtcagaag taagttggcc gcagtgttat
     4021 cactcatggt tatggcagca ctgcataatt ctcttactgt catgccatcc gtaagatgct
     4081 tttctgtgac tggtgagtac tcaaccaagt cattctgaga atagtgtatg cggcgaccga
     4141 gttgctcttg cccggcgtca atacgggata ataccgcgcc acatagcaga actttaaaag
     4201 tgctcatcat tggaaaacgt tcttcggggc gaaaactctc aaggatctta ccgctgttga
     4261 gatccagttc gatgtaaccc actcgtgcac ccaactgatc ttcagcatct tttactttca
     4321 ccagcgtttc tgggtgagca aaaacaggaa ggcaaaatgc cgcaaaaaag ggaataaggg
     4381 cgacacggaa atgttgaata ctcatactct tcctttttca atattattga agcatttatc
     4441 agggttattg tctcatgagc ggatacatat ttgaatgtat ttagaaaaat aaacaaatag
     4501 gggttccgcg cacatttccc cgaaaagtgc cacctaaatt gtaagcgtta atattttgtt
     4561 aaaattcgcg ttaaattttt gttaaatcag ctcatttttt aaccaatagg ccgaaatcgg
     4621 caaaatccct taattattga agcatttatc agggttattg tctcatgagc ggatacatat
     4681 ttgaatgtat ttagaaaaat aaacaaatag gggttccgcg cacatttccc cgaaaagtgc
     4741 cacctgacgt ctaagaaacc attattatca tgacattaac ctataaaaat aggcgtatca
     4801 cgaggccctt tcgtcttcaa gaattagctt ggccattgca tacgttgtat ccatatcata
     4861 atatgtacat ttatattggc tcatgtccaa cattaccgcc atgttgacat tgattattga
     4921 ctagttatta atagtaatca attacggggt cattagttca tagcccatat atggagttcc
     4981 gcgttacata acttacggta aatggcccgc ctggctgacc gcccaacgac ccccgcccat
     5041 tgacgtcaat aatgacgtat gttcccatag taacgccaat agggactttc cattgacgtc
     5101 aatgggtgga gtatttacgg taaactgccc acttggcagt acatcaagtg tatcatatgc
     5161 caagtacgcc ccctattgac gtcaatgacg gtaaatggcc cgcctggcat tatgcccagt
     5221 acatgacctt atgggacttt cctacttggc agtacatcta cgtattagtc atcgctatta
     5281 ccatggtgat gcggttttgg cagtacatca atgggcgtgg atagcggttt gactcacggg
     5341 gatttccaag tctccacccc attgacgtca atgggagttt gttttggcac caaaatcaac
     5401 gggactttcc aaaatgtcgt aacaactccg ccccattgac gcaaatgggc ggtaggcgtg
     5461 tacggtggga ggtctatata agcagagctc aataaaagag cccacaaccc ctcactcggc
     5521 gcgccagtct tccgatagac tgcgtcgccc gggtacccgt attcccaata aagcctcttg
     5581 ctgtttgcat ccgaatcgtg gtctcgctgt tccttgggag ggtctcctct gagtgattga
     5641 ctacccacga cgggggtctt tcatttgggg gctcgtccgg gatttggaga cccctgccca
     5701 gggaccaccg acccaccacc gggaggtaag ctggccagca acttatctgt gtctgtccga
     5761 ttgtctagtg tctatgtttg atgttatgcg cctgcgtctg tactagttag ctaactagct
     5821 ctgtatctgg cggacccgtg gtggaactga cgagttctga acacccggcc gcaaccctgg
     5881 gagacgtccc agggactttg ggggccgttt ttgtggcccg acctgaggaa gggagtcgat
     5941 gtggaatccg accccgtcag gatatgtggt tctggtagga gacgagaacc taaaacagtt
     6001 cccgcctccg tctgaatttt tgctttcggt ttggaaccga agccgcgcgt cttgtctgct
     6061 gcagcgctgc agcatcgttc tgtgttgtct ctgtctgact gtgtttctgt atttgtctga
     6121 aaattagggc cagactgtta ccactccctt aagtttgacc ttaggtcact ggaaagatgt
     6181 cgagcggatc gctcacaacc agtcggtaga tgtcaagaag agacgttggg ttaccttctg
     6241 ctctgcagaa tggccaacct ttaacgtcgg atggccgcga gacggcacct ttaaccgaga
     6301 cctcatcacc caggttaaga tcaaggtctt ttcacctggc ccgcatggac acccagacca
     6361 ggtcccctac atcgtgacct gggaagcctt ggcttttgac ccccctccct gggtcaagcc
     6421 ctttgtacac cctaagcctc cgcctcctct tcctccatcc gccccgtctc tcccccttga
     6481 acctcctcgt tcgaccccgc ctcgatcctc cctttatcca gccctcactc cttctctagg
     6541 cgccggaatt gaagatctgt cgacaaggtc gggcaggaa
//
